>Addgene plasmid #190969 | pET-PLS-KP6-A66S_rpoA-U | addgene full sequence | sequence record 376005 | Addgene NGS Result
TGGCGAATGGG
[124 nt withheld, positions 12-135]
C
[91 nt withheld, positions 137-227]
A
[49 nt withheld, positions 229-277]
CCTTTGACGTTGGAGTCCACGTTCTTT
[37 nt withheld, positions 305-341]
ACCCTATCTCGGTCTATTCTTTTGATTTATAAGGGATTTTGCCGATTTCGGCCTATTGGTTAAAAAATGA
GCTGATTTAACAAAAATTTAACGCGAATTTTAACAAAATATTAACGCTTACAATTTAGGTGGCACTTTTC
GGGGAAATGTGCGCGGAACCCCTATTTGTTTATTTTTCTAAATACATTCAAATATGTATCCGCTCATGAG
ACAATAACCCTGATAAATGCTTCAATAATATTGAAAAAGGAAGAGTATGAGTATTCAACATTTCCGTGTC
GCCCTTATTCCCTTTTTTGCGGCATTTTGCCTTCCTGTTTTTGCTCACCCAGAAACGCTGGTGAAAGTAA
AAGATGCTGAAGATCAGTTGGGTGCACGAGTGGGTTACATCGAACTGGATCTCAACAGCGGTAAGATCCT
TGAGAGTTTTCGCCCCGAAGAACGTTTTCCAATGATGAGCACTTTTAAAGTTCTGCTATGTGGCGCGGTA
TTATCCCGTATTGACGCCGGGCAAGAGCAACTCGGTCGCCGCATACACTATTCTCAGAATGACTTGGTTG
AGTACTCACCAGTCACAGAAAAGCATCTTACGGATGGCATGACAGTAAGAGAATTATGCAGTGCTGCCAT
AACCATGAGTGATAACACTGCGGCCAACTTACTTCTGACAACGATCGGAGGACCGAAGGAGCTAACCGCT
TTTTTGCACAACATGGGGGATCATGTAACTCGCCTTGATCGTTGGGAACCGGAGCTGAATGAAGCCATAC
CAAACGACGAGCGTGACACCACGATGCCTGCAGCAATGGCAACAACGTTGCGCAAACTATTAACTGGCGA
ACTACTTACTCTAGCTTCCCGGCAACAATTAATAGACTGGATGGAGGCGGATAAAGTTGCAGGACCACTT
CTGCGCTCGGCCCTTCCGGCTGGCTGGTTTATTGCTGATAAATCTGGAGCCGGTGAGCGTGGGTCTCGCG
GTATCATTGCAGCACTGGGGCCAGATGGTAAGCCCTCCCGTATCGTAGTTATCTACACGACGGGGAGTCA
GGCAACTATGGATGAACGAAATAGACAGATCGCTGAGATAGGTGCCTCACTGATTAAGCATTGGTAACTG
TCAGACCAAGTTTACTCATATATACTTTAGATTGATTTAAAACTTCATTTTTAATTTAAAAGGATCTAGG
TGAAGATCCTTTTTGATAATCTCATGACCAAAATCCCTTAACGTGAGTTTTCGTTCCACTGAGCGTCAGA
CCCCGTAGAAAAGATCAAAGGATCTTCTTGAGATCCTTTTTTTCTGCGCGTAATCTGCTGCTTGCAAACA
AAAAAACCACCGCTACCAGCGGTGGTTTGTTTGCCGGATCAAGAGCTACCAACTCTTTTTCCGAAGGTAA
CTGGCTTCAGCAGAGCGCAGATACCAAATACTGTCCTTCTAGTGTAGCCGTAGTTAGGCCACCACTTCAA
GAACTCTGTAGCACCGCCTACATACCTCGCTCTGCTAATCCTGTTACCAGTGGCTGCTGCCAGTGGCGAT
AAGTCGTGTCTTACCGGGTTGGACTCAAGACGATAGTTACCGGATAAGGCGCAGCGGTCGGGCTGAACGG
GGGGTTCGTGCACACAGCCCAGCTTGGAGCGAACGACCTACACCGAACTGAGATACCTACAGCGTGAGCT
ATGAGAAAGCGCCACGCTTCCCGAAGGGAGAAAGGCGGACAGGTATCCGGTAAGCGGCAGGGTCGGAACA
GGAGAGCGCACGAGGGAGCTTCCAGGGGGAAACGCCTGGTATCTTTATAGTCCTGTCGGGTTTCGCCACC
TCTGACTTGAGCGTCGATTTTTGTGATGCTCGTCAGGGGGGCGGAGCCTATGGAAAAACGCCAGCAACGC
GGCCTTTTTACGGTTCCTGGCCTTTTGCTGGCCTTTTGCTCACATGTTCTTTCCTGCGTTATCCCCTGAT
TCTGTGGATAACCGTATTACCGCCTTTGAGTGAGCTGATACCGCTCGCCGCAGCCGAACGACCGAGCGCA
GCGAGTCAGTGAGCGAGGAAGCGGAAGAGCGCCTGATGCGGTATTTTCTCCTTACGCATCTGTGCGGTAT
TTCACACCGCAATGGTGCACTCTCAGTACAATCTGCTCTGATGCCGCATAGTTAAGCCAGTATACACTCC
GCTATCGCTACGTGACTGGGTCATGGCTGCGCCCCGACACCCGCCAACACCCGCTGACGCGCCCTGACGG
GCTTGTCTGCTCCCGGCATCCGCTTACAGACAAGCTGTGACCGTATCCGGGAGCTGCATGTGTCAGAGGT
TTTCACCGTCATCACCGAAACGCGCGAGGCAGCTGCGGTAAAGCTCATCAGCGTGGTCGTGAAGCGATTC
ACAGATGTCTGCCTGTTCATCCGCGTCCAGCTCGTTGAGTTTCTCCAGAAGCGTTAATGTCTGGCTTCTG
ATAAAGCGGGCCATGTTAAGGGCGGTTTTTTCCTGTTTGGTCACTGATGCCTCCGTGTAAGGGGGATTTC
TGTTCATGGGGGTAATGATACCGATGAAACGAGAGAGGATGCTCACGATACGGGTTACTGATGATGAACA
TGCCCGGTTACTGGAACGTTGTGAGGGTAAACAACTGGCGGTATGGATGCGGCGGGACCAGAGAAAAATC
ACTCAGGGTCAATGCCAGCGCTTCGTTAATACAGATGTAGGTGTTCCACAGGGTAGCCAGCAGCATCCTG
CGATGCAGATCCGGAACATAATGGTGCAGGGCGCTGACTTCCGCGTTTCCAGACTTTACGAAACACGGAA
ACCGAAAACCATTCATGTTGTTGCTCAGGTCGCAGACGTTTTGCAGCAGCAGTCGCTTCACGTTCGCTCG
CGTATCGGTGATTCATTCTGCTAACCAGTAAGGCAACCCCGCCAGCCTAGCCGGGTCCTCAACGACAGGA
GCACGATCATGCGCACCCGTGGGGCCGCCATGCCGGCGATAATGGCCTGCTTCTCGCCGAAACGTTTGGT
GGCGGGACCAGTGACGAAGGCTTGAGCGAGGGCGTGCAAGATTCCGAATACCGCAAGCGACAGGCCGATC
ATCGTCGCGCTCCAGCGAAAGCGGTCCTCGCCGAAAATGACCCAGAGCGCTGCCGGCACCTGTCCTACGA
GTTGCATGATAAAGAAAACAGTCATAAGTGCGGCGACGATAGTCATGCCCCGCGCCCACCGGAAGGAGCT
GACTGGGTTGAAGGCTCTCAAGGGCATCGGTCGAGATCCCGGTGCCTAATGAGTGAGCTAACTTACATTA
ATTGCGTTGCGCTCACTGCCCGCTTTCCAGTCGGGAAACCTGTCGTGCCAGCTGCATTAATGAATCGGCC
AACGCGCGGGGAGAGGCGGTTTGCGTATTGGGCGCCAGGGTGGTTTTTCTTTTCACCAGTGATACGGGCA
ACAGCTGATTGCCCTTCACCGCCTGGCCCTGAGAGAGTTGCAGCAAGCGGTCCACGCTGGTTTGCCCCAG
CAGGCGAAAATCCTGTTTGATGGTGGTTAACGGCGGGATATAACATGAGCTGTCCTCGGTATCGTCGTAT
CCCACTACCGAGATATCCGCACCAACGCGCAGCCCGGACTCGGTAATGGCGCGCATTGCGCCCAGCGCCA
TCTGATCGTTGGCAACCAGCATCGCAGTGGGAACGATGCCCTCATTCAGCATTTGCATGGTTTGTTGAAA
ACCGGACATGGCACTCCAGTCGCCTTCCCGTTCCGCTATCGGCTGAATTTGATTGCGAGTGAGATATTTA
TGCCAGCCAGCCAGACGCAGACGCGCCGAGACAGAACTTAATGGGCCCGCTAACAGCGCGATTTGCTGGT
GACCCAATGCGACCAGATGCTCCACGCCCAGTCGCGTACCGTCCTCATGGGAGAAAATAATACTGTTGAT
GGGTGTCTGGTCAGAGACATCAAGAAATAACGCCGGAACATTAGTGCAGGCAGCTTCCACAGCAATGGCA
TCCTGGTCATCCAGCGGATAGTTAATGATCAGCCCACTGACGCGTTGCGCGAGAAGATTGTGCACCGCCG
CTTTACAGGCTTCGACGCCGCTTCGTTCTACCATCGACACCACCACGCTGGCACCCAGTTGATCGGCGCG
AGATTTAATCGCCGCGACAATTTGCGACGGCGCGTGCAGGGCCAGACTGGAGGTGGCAACGCCAATCAGC
AACGACTGTTTGCCCGCCAGTTGTTGTGCCACGCGGTTGGGAATGTAATTCAGCTCCGCCATCGCCGCTT
CCACTTTTTCCCGCGTTTTCGCAGAAACGTGGCTGGCCTGGTTCACCACGCGGGAAACGGTCTGATAAGA
GACACCGGCATACTCTGCGACATCGTATAACGTTACTGGTTTCACATTCACCACCCTGAATTGACTCTCT
TCCGGGCGCTATCATGCCATACCGCGAAAGGTTTTGCGCCATTCGATGGTGTCCGGGATCTCGACGCTCT
CCCTTATGCGACTCCTGCATTAGGAAGCAGCCCAGTAGTAGGTTGAGGCCGTTGAGCACCGCCGCCGCAA
GGAATGGTGCATGCAAGGAGATGGCGCCCAACAGTCCCCCGGCCACGGGGCCTGCCACCATACCCACGCC
GAAACAAGCGCTCATGAGCCCGAAGTGGCGAGCCCGATCTTCCCCATCGGTGATGTCGGCGATATAGGCG
CCAGCAACCGCACCTGTGGCGCCGGTGATGCCGGCCACGATGCGTCCGGCGTAGAGGATCGAGATCTCGA
TCCCGCGAAATTAATACGACTCACTATAGGGGAATTGTGAGCGGATAACAATTCCCCTCTAGAAATAATT
TTGTTTAACTTTAAGAAGGAGATATACATATGGCTAGCATGACTGGTGGACAGCAAATGGGTCGCATGGC
CGGAGGGAGCGATAAAATTATTCACCTGACTGACGACAGTTTTGACACGGATGTACTCAAAGCGGACGGG
GCGATCCTCGTCGATTTCTGGGCAGAGTGGTGCGGTCCGTGCAAAATGATCGCCCCGATTCTGGATGAAA
TCGCTGACGAATATCAGGGCAAACTGACCGTTGCAAAACTGAACATCGATCAAAACCCTGGCACTGCGCC
GAAATATGGCATCCGTGGTATCCCGACTCTGCTGCTGTTCAAAAACGGTGAAGTGGCGGCAACCAAAGTG
GGTGCACTGTCTAAAGGTCAGTTGAAAGAGTTCCTCGACGCTAACCTGGCCGGTTCTGGTTCTGGCCATA
TGCACCATCATCATCATCATTCTTCTGGTGAGAATCTTTATTTTCAGGGCGCCATGGGTAATTCTGTTGT
CACATGGAATTCCATGATTAGGGGCTACGCTAGAAGCGGCCAGCCCGAGGAAGCTCTGAGCCTCTTCTCC
CAGATGAGAAGGAGCGGCATCAAGCCCGATAGCTATACCTTCCCCTTCGTGCTGAAGGCTTGCGCTTCTC
TGAGCAGCCTCGAGGAAGGAAAACAAATCCACGCCCACGTCATTAAATCCGGCTTCGAGTCCGATGTCTA
CGTGCAGAGCTCCCTCATTGATATGTACGCCAAGTGCGGATCTCTGGAGGACGCCAGAAAAGTGTTTGAC
GAGATGCCCGAGAGGAATGTCGTGAGCTGGAACGCTATGATCAGCGGCTATGCCCAGAATGGACAATCCG
AAGAAGCTCTGGAGCTGTTTAGAGAGATGCAGAAAGAGGGCATCAAGCCTTCCGAGTTTACCTTTTGCTC
CGTGCTGAAGGCTTGCGCCTCTCTGGGATCTCTGGAGATGGGCAAGCAAATTCACGGCTATGTGATCAAG
TCCGGCTTTGAGTCCATCGTGTTCGTGGGAAACGCCCTCATTGACATGTATGCCAAGTGCGGCTCTCTGG
AGGATGCTAGAAAGGTCTTTGATGAGATGCCCGAAAGGACCGTTGTGAGCTGGACCGCCATGATCTCCGG
ATACGCCCAGAACGGACAGAGCGAGGAGGCCCTCGAGCTCTTCAGAGAGATGCAGAGGGAGGGCGTGAAA
CCCGACGAAGTGACACTGCCTTCCGTGCTCTCCGCTTGCGCCAATCTGGGCGCTCTGGAGCAAGGCAAAC
AGATCCATGCCTACGTCATCAAGAACGGCTTTGAATCCGATGTGTTTGTGGGCTCCGCTCTGATCGACAT
GTACGCTAAATGCGGCTCCATCGAGGAGGCTAGGAAAGTGTTCGATGAAATGCCCGAGAAAGACGTTGTG
GCTTGGAACTCAATGATAAAAGGTTATGGAATGAACCATGAAGGCAAAATGGCCGTCCAATGTTTCGAAG
ATATGCAAAAACAAGGTGTAAAGCCTTCCGCCGTCACTTTTACCTGTTTGCTGACCGCCTGTTCTCACGC
CAGCCTCGTCAGCGAAGGGCAGGAGTATTTTAAAATGATGCGAGAAGAGTACGGGATCGCTCCGAGGGTG
GAACATTACGGCTGCATGGTCGATCTGCTTGCTCGGAGTGGCCATCTGTATGAAGCTGAAAAGTTCCTGG
AGATGCTCTGTCCTCCCAACGAAGGGACATGGGGGGCCCTCCTCAGCGCTTGTAAGACTTATGGCGAGGT
GGAGCTTGGTCTGAGGTGCTTTCAGCAGCTCGTGCAGCTTAACCCAGAAAGTGCCGCCTGGTACGTGCTT
ATGGCTGACATATACGCTGGCGCCGGGCGGTGGGACGACGCATACCGGATCGAAGAGCTGAGGAAACATG
CCGGAGCCAAGAAGAAACCTGCCTCCGCATTGATTGAAGTGAACAAAAAAGTGCACGAATTTGTGGTCGG
CAATAATCAGAGCGAGGAGATCAGTGCGATGCTTAAGTCTCTCAACTCTAGAATGAAGGAGGAGGGCCAT
GTACCCAATCTGGATCTGGTTCTCAAACCCGTGTCAGATGAGGAGAAAGAGGCAGCGCTGTGTGAGCACT
CAGAGAAGTTGGCAATTGCATTCGGCTTGCTGAATACGCCACAGGGACAGACCCTGCGCGTTACAAAGAA
CCTGAGAATGTGCAATGACTGCCACAATGCGTCAAAGATCATCTCCAAGATTGAGCGCAGAGAGATTATC
CTGCGCGATGATTGCTGCATTCACCACTTCAAGGACGGACTGTGCTCCTGCGGAGACATGTTCTAACTCG
AGAAATAGAAGGAACATGTATTACACGTGCAAAATTTGAGAGCTAGCACCACCACCACCACCACTGAGAT
CCGGCTGCTAACAAAGCCCGAAAGGAAGCTGAGTTGGCTGCTGCCACCGCTGAGCAATAACTAGCATAAC
CCCTTGGGGCCTCTAAACGGGTCTTGAGGGGTTTTTTGCTGAAAGGAGGAACTATATCCGGAT
Features (pLannotate 1.2.2; 22 found; start..end, strand, type, name):
     12..440     +  rep_origin     f1 ori (sequence partly withheld): f1 bacteriophage origin of replication; arrow indicates direction of (+) strand synthesis
    493..597     +  promoter       AmpR promoter: bla
    598..1458    +  CDS            AmpR: β-lactamase; bla; confers resistance to ampicillin, carbenicillin, and related antibiotics
   1629..2217    +  rep_origin     ori: high-copy-number ColE1/pMB1/pBR322/pUC origin of replication
   2403..2542    -  misc_feature   bom: basis of mobility region from pBR322
   2644..2835    -  CDS            rop: Rop protein, which maintains plasmids at low copy number; rop
   2852..3232    +  CDS            YPB1_ECOLX: Protein predicted: Swiss-Prot protein existence level 4. From Escherichia coli.
   3304..3595    -  CDS            TcR (fragment): tetracycline efflux protein; tet; confers resistance to tetracycline
   3610..3631    -  protein_bind   CAP binding site: CAP binding activates transcription in the presence of cAMP. E. coli catabolite activator protein
   3644..4726    -  CDS            lacI: lac repressor; lacI; The lac repressor binds to the lac operator to inhibit transcription in E. coli. This inhibition can be relieved by adding lactose or isopropyl-β-D-thiogalactopyranoside (IPTG).
   4727..4804    -  promoter       lacI promoter: lacI
   4812..5091    -  CDS            TcR (fragment): tetracycline efflux protein; tet; confers resistance to tetracycline
   5113..5131    +  promoter       T7 promoter: promoter for bacteriophage T7 RNA polymerase
   5132..5156    +  protein_bind   lac operator: The lac repressor binds to the lac operator to inhibit transcription in E. coli. This inhibition can be relieved by adding lactose or isopropyl-β-D-thiogalactopyranoside (IPTG). lac repressor encoded by lacI
   5171..5193    +  RBS            RBS: efficient ribosome binding site from bacteriophage T7 gene 10 (Olins and Rangwala, 1989)
   5201..5233    +  CDS            T7 tag (gene 10 leader): leader peptide from bacteriophage T7 gene 10 promotes efficient translation in E. coli
   5248..5572    +  CDS            TrxA (fragment): E. coli thioredoxin; trxA
   5621..5640    +  CDS            capTEV™ (fragment): composite tag for in vivo biotinylation, TEV protease cleavage, and 6xHis tagging
   7163..7468    +  CDS            DYW1 (fragment): PPR74_ARATH - Also known as PCMP-H50. Experimental evidence at protein level: Swiss-Prot protein existence level 1. Plays a major role in single RNA editing events in chloroplasts. Acts as a site-recognition transacting factor involved in the edition of the site 1 of ndhD (ndhD-1 site corresponding to cytidine-2), which is a plastid-encoded subunit of the NADH- plastoquinone oxidoreductase. The interaction with CRR4 is required for its function in editing the ndhD-1 site. From Arabidopsis thaliana (Mouse-ear cress).
   7528..7545    +  CDS            9xHis (fragment): 9xHis affinity tag
   7555..7604    +  CDS            SET1 (fragment): solubility-enhancement tag derived from T7 phage gene 10B
   7612..7659    +  terminator     T7 terminator: transcription terminator for bacteriophage T7 RNA polymerase
