[The description below was written by a language model from this plasmid's Addgene catalogue record and pLannotate feature annotations shown in this document.]
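Description:
pET-PLS-KP6-A66S_rpoA-U is a bacterial expression plasmid built on the pET21b backbone, designed to test RNA editing by a synthetic pentatricopeptide repeat (PPR) protein in E. coli. It replicates from a pBR322-type origin accompanied by the bom region and the rop gene, which keeps copy number low. It is selected with ampicillin through the bla gene and also carries an f1 phage origin. Short tetracycline-resistance fragments flanking the lacI region appear to be non-functional remnants of pBR322.

Expression is driven by a T7 promoter with an adjacent lac operator. The plasmid-borne lacI gene supplies repressor, so transcription depends on T7 RNA polymerase in the host and can be induced with IPTG. Downstream lie the T7 gene 10 ribosome binding site and leader, a partial thioredoxin (TrxA) match that probably serves as a solubility partner, and a short match to a composite TEV/His tag that fits the N-terminal His tag listed in the record. The synthetic PLS-KP6 coding region follows. Most of it is unannotated, presumably because the designer PLS-type PPR array has no database match. Its C-terminal part resembles the DYW domain of an Arabidopsis chloroplast editing factor. In this construct the DYW-KP domain carries an A66S substitution. A His-tag fragment is also detected near the 3′ end, before the T7 terminator.

The stated purpose is to measure the U-to-C editing activity of KP6:A66S on the Arabidopsis rpoA editing site. The name suggests that a target sequence with U at that position is included on the plasmid, but the feature table does not annotate it, so its location is not confirmed by the record.
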