Addgene plasmid #190969: pET-PLS-KP6-A66S_rpoA-U
Purpose: Test the U-to-C editing activity of KP6:A66S on AtrpoA editing site, in E. coli
Depositing lab: Bernard Gutmann. Depositing organization: EditForce, Inc. Publication: U-to-C RNA editing by synthetic PPR-DYW proteins in bacteria and human culture cells. Ichinose M, Kawabata M, Akaiwa Y, Shimajiri Y, Nakamura I, Tamai T, Nakamura T, Yagi Y, Gutmann B. Commun Biol. 2022 Sep 15;5(1):968. doi: 10.1038/s42003-022-03927-3. PubMed 36109586.
Backbone
  Vector backbone: pET21b
  Vector type: Bacterial Expression
Growth in bacteria
  Bacterial resistance: Ampicillin, 100 μg/mL
  Growth temperature: 37°C
  Growth strain: DH5alpha
  Copy number: Low Copy
Gene/Insert
  Gene/Insert name: PLS-KP6
  Species: Synthetic
  Mutation: DYW-KP:A66S
  Promoter: T7
  Tag / fusion protein: His (N terminal on insert)
  Cloning method: Ligation Independent Cloning
Terms and licenses: Academic/Nonprofit Terms; Industry Terms: Not Available to Industry
How to cite: pET-PLS-KP6-A66S_rpoA-U was a gift from Bernard Gutmann (Addgene plasmid # 190969 ; http://n2t.net/addgene:190969 ; RRID:Addgene_190969)
